Addgene plasmid #128379: pPEE39
Purpose: (Empty Backbone) Complementation in Cryptococcus neoformans. Targets DNA constructs to a Safe Haven Site 5, a small gene-free region. Contains the HYG resistance marker.
Depositing lab: James Fraser. Depositing organization: University of Queensland. Publication: amdS as a dominant recyclable marker in Cryptococcus neoformans. Erpf PE, Stephenson CJ, Fraser JA. Fungal Genet Biol. 2019 Jun 17;131:103241. doi: 10.1016/j.fgb.2019.103241. PubMed 31220607.
Backbone
  Vector backbone: pBlueScript II SK(-)
  Backbone manufacturer: Stratagene
  Vector type: Unspecified
  Selectable markers: Hygromycin
Growth in bacteria
  Bacterial resistance: Ampicillin, 100 μg/mL
  Growth temperature: 37°C
  Growth strain: DH5alpha
  Copy number: High Copy
Gene/Insert
  Gene/Insert name: Hygromycin (HYG)
  Species: Synthetic
  Promoter: ACT1
  Cloning method: Gibson Cloning
Terms and licenses: Academic/Nonprofit Terms; Industry Terms: Not Available to Industry
Depositor comments: Contains the Safe Haven Site 5 sequence (CNAG_05670 - CNAG_05671) in the backbone of pBluescript II SK- to enable integration into the C. neoformans genome via homologous recombination, in addition to a linker sequence containing multiple rare-cutting restriction enzyme cut sites to facilitate linearization prior to biolistic transformation. Importantly, as the Safe Haven and marker fragments were inserted into the pBluescript II SK- backbone in place of the f1 origin of replication, each plasmid still retains the original multicloning site and blue/white screening capabilities. Linearization of the safe haven constructs is made possible by the inclusion of a linker containing cut sites for three rare cutting restriction enzymes, BaeI, AscI and PacI. To use the vectors, the gene of interest is subcloned into the standard pBluescript II SK- multicloning site.
How to cite: pPEE39 was a gift from James Fraser (Addgene plasmid # 128379 ; http://n2t.net/addgene:128379 ; RRID:Addgene_128379)
