[The description below was written by a language model from this plasmid's Addgene catalogue record and pLannotate feature annotations shown in this document.]
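Description:
pPEE39 is an empty-backbone integrating vector for genetic complementation in the fungal pathogen Cryptococcus neoformans, built on pBluescript II SK(-). In E. coli it is maintained as a high-copy plasmid through the ColE1/pUC-type origin and selected with ampicillin via the bla gene and its promoter. The fungal-specific elements were assembled by Gibson cloning into the position of the f1 origin, and the feature table is consistent with this, showing only short f1/M13 origin remnants. Because that site was used, the original pBluescript cloning region is intact. It comprises the lac promoter and operator, a CAP binding site, flanking T3 and T7 promoters, the multiple cloning site and lacZα, so blue/white screening of inserts is still possible.

The payload has two parts. The first is a hygromycin resistance marker (HygR, an aminoglycoside phosphotransferase) recorded as driven by the ACT1 promoter, which provides dominant selection in Cryptococcus. The second is sequence from Safe Haven Site 5, a small gene-free intergenic region between CNAG_05670 and CNAG_05671, which directs integration into the genome by homologous recombination without disrupting neighbouring genes. A linker carrying sites for the rare cutters BaeI, AscI and PacI allows the plasmid to be linearized before biolistic transformation. The automated annotation identifies only the HygR coding sequence in this region; the ACT1 promoter, safe haven sequence and linker are not annotated, and lie in the unlabelled stretches of the 6,314 nt sequence.

In use, a gene of interest is subcloned into the multiple cloning site, and the construct is linearized and targeted to the safe haven as a defined locus for complementing mutants. The associated publication concerns selectable markers for C. neoformans.
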