Features (pLannotate 1.2.2; 14 found; start..end, strand, type, name):
    751..767     -  rep_origin     f1 ori (fragment): f1 bacteriophage origin of replication; arrow indicates direction of (+) strand synthesis
    794..898     +  promoter       AmpR promoter: bla
    899..1759    +  CDS            AmpR: β-lactamase; bla; confers resistance to ampicillin, carbenicillin, and related antibiotics
   1930..2518    +  rep_origin     ori: high-copy-number ColE1/pMB1/pBR322/pUC origin of replication
   2701..2793    +  CDS            lacI (fragment): lac repressor; lacI; The lac repressor binds to the lac operator to inhibit transcription in E. coli. This inhibition can be relieved by adding lactose or isopropyl-β-D-thiogalactopyranoside (IPTG).
   2806..2827    +  protein_bind   CAP binding site: CAP binding activates transcription in the presence of cAMP. E. coli catabolite activator protein
   2842..2872    +  promoter       lac promoter: promoter for the E. coli lac operon
   2880..2896    +  protein_bind   lac operator: The lac repressor binds to the lac operator to inhibit transcription in E. coli. This inhibition can be relieved by adding lactose or isopropyl-β-D-thiogalactopyranoside (IPTG). lac repressor encoded by lacI
   2941..2959    +  promoter       T3 promoter: promoter for bacteriophage T3 RNA polymerase
   2972..3079    +  misc_feature   MCS: pBluescript multiple cloning site
   3088..3106    -  promoter       T7 promoter: promoter for bacteriophage T7 RNA polymerase
   3114..3269    +  CDS            lacZα (fragment): LacZα fragment of β-galactosidase; lacZ fragment
   3273..3404    -  rep_origin     M13 ori (fragment): M13 bacteriophage origin of replication; arrow indicates direction of (+) strand synthesis
   4243..5268    +  CDS            HygR: aminoglycoside phosphotransferase from E. coli; aph(4)-Ia; confers resistance to hygromycin
>Addgene plasmid #128379 | pPEE39 | addgene full sequence | sequence record 254581 | Addgene NGS Result
CTGAAAACATGCACTGTAAAATGATAAATGCAATCGATGTTGTTTGTATAGGTAGAAAAACAGGATCAAA
AGGGGGGTACATCCTTTTCTGTGGATACCAGTACATGCACATCCATAGACCATCTGCCATTCTCTTTTGC
TGTGATTCATTGAAGTCCAGTGCCACCCCCAAATCAAGCTATTCTTGCACCGTCTATCCATTTACATTTC
CAGCCATGGTGAACACACCTTTCCAAGGTCTGTTACAATGGGAAGAGAAACAAACAGGAACCCATAGAAA
GAAGGAAGGTGCCACAAGGGTCATGACAGGGTCCATTGCCACACTTCAGCAGCAATTGGCAGCCCTATGC
ATGAGAATAAAAATAATAAAATATCATGCATAGGACAAAGGCTGGACAGAGCCCAATGTCACATTTCAGC
ATCAGACTGGACAAAGCCTGGTGCCATGTTTCAGCATCAAGCTAGACAAAGCCTAATGCTGCATTTCAGC
ACCAATTTTCACCTGCCAACATCATCCCATGCATGGGAATAAATCCTACCATGTGGTGAGAACAAGTGGT
GGTGAGGGCTCTGCACTTACACAGGAATATCAGCAATCCCAGCGAACAGGTATGATACTTCTTCTGTTCC
ACCCTATTTGTCATGAGCCTACATGAAGTAGAAGAAATAAGAGATCATAGGAGGGAGTTATGTAATGAAG
GGAAGCAAGATTGTTTCAGATAAGGAGGTCCAGCTGGAGTACTTTGTGAAGCCGCTACAGGGCGCGTCAG
GTGGCACTTTTCGGGGAAATGTGCGCGGAACCCCTATTTGTTTATTTTTCTAAATACATTCAAATATGTA
TCCGCTCATGAGACAATAACCCTGATAAATGCTTCAATAATATTGAAAAAGGAAGAGTATGAGTATTCAA
CATTTCCGTGTCGCCCTTATTCCCTTTTTTGCGGCATTTTGCCTTCCTGTTTTTGCTCACCCAGAAACGC
TGGTGAAAGTAAAAGATGCTGAAGATCAGTTGGGTGCACGAGTGGGTTACATCGAACTGGATCTCAACAG
CGGTAAGATCCTTGAGAGTTTTCGCCCCGAAGAACGTTTTCCAATGATGAGCACTTTTAAAGTTCTGCTA
TGTGGCGCGGTATTATCCCGTATTGACGCCGGGCAAGAGCAACTCGGTCGCCGCATACACTATTCTCAGA
ATGACTTGGTTGAGTACTCACCAGTCACAGAAAAGCATCTTACGGATGGCATGACAGTAAGAGAATTATG
CAGTGCTGCCATAACCATGAGTGATAACACTGCGGCCAACTTACTTCTGACAACGATCGGAGGACCGAAG
GAGCTAACCGCTTTTTTGCACAACATGGGGGATCATGTAACTCGCCTTGATCGTTGGGAACCGGAGCTGA
ATGAAGCCATACCAAACGACGAGCGTGACACCACGATGCCTGTAGCAATGGCAACAACGTTGCGCAAACT
ATTAACTGGCGAACTACTTACTCTAGCTTCCCGGCAACAATTAATAGACTGGATGGAGGCGGATAAAGTT
GCAGGACCACTTCTGCGCTCGGCCCTTCCGGCTGGCTGGTTTATTGCTGATAAATCTGGAGCCGGTGAGC
GTGGGTCTCGCGGTATCATTGCAGCACTGGGGCCAGATGGTAAGCCCTCCCGTATCGTAGTTATCTACAC
GACGGGGAGTCAGGCAACTATGGATGAACGAAATAGACAGATCGCTGAGATAGGTGCCTCACTGATTAAG
CATTGGTAACTGTCAGACCAAGTTTACTCATATATACTTTAGATTGATTTAAAACTTCATTTTTAATTTA
AAAGGATCTAGGTGAAGATCCTTTTTGATAATCTCATGACCAAAATCCCTTAACGTGAGTTTTCGTTCCA
CTGAGCGTCAGACCCCGTAGAAAAGATCAAAGGATCTTCTTGAGATCCTTTTTTTCTGCGCGTAATCTGC
TGCTTGCAAACAAAAAAACCACCGCTACCAGCGGTGGTTTGTTTGCCGGATCAAGAGCTACCAACTCTTT
TTCCGAAGGTAACTGGCTTCAGCAGAGCGCAGATACCAAATACTGTTCTTCTAGTGTAGCCGTAGTTAGG
CCACCACTTCAAGAACTCTGTAGCACCGCCTACATACCTCGCTCTGCTAATCCTGTTACCAGTGGCTGCT
GCCAGTGGCGATAAGTCGTGTCTTACCGGGTTGGACTCAAGACGATAGTTACCGGATAAGGCGCAGCGGT
CGGGCTGAACGGGGGGTTCGTGCACACAGCCCAGCTTGGAGCGAACGACCTACACCGAACTGAGATACCT
ACAGCGTGAGCTATGAGAAAGCGCCACGCTTCCCGAAGGGAGAAAGGCGGACAGGTATCCGGTAAGCGGC
AGGGTCGGAACAGGAGAGCGCACGAGGGAGCTTCCAGGGGGAAACGCCTGGTATCTTTATAGTCCTGTCG
GGTTTCGCCACCTCTGACTTGAGCGTCGATTTTTGTGATGCTCGTCAGGGGGGCGGAGCCTATGGAAAAA
CGCCAGCAACGCGGCCTTTTTACGGTTCCTGGCCTTTTGCTGGCCTTTTGCTCACATGTTCTTTCCTGCG
TTATCCCCTGATTCTGTGGATAACCGTATTACCGCCTTTGAGTGAGCTGATACCGCTCGCCGCAGCCGAA
CGACCGAGCGCAGCGAGTCAGTGAGCGAGGAAGCGGAAGAGCGCCCAATACGCAAACCGCCTCTCCCCGC
GCGTTGGCCGATTCATTAATGCAGCTGGCACGACAGGTTTCCCGACTGGAAAGCGGGCAGTGAGCGCAAC
GCAATTAATGTGAGTTAGCTCACTCATTAGGCACCCCAGGCTTTACACTTTATGCTTCCGGCTCGTATGT
TGTGTGGAATTGTGAGCGGATAACAATTTCACACAGGAAACAGCTATGACCATGATTACGCCAAGCGCGC
AATTAACCCTCACTAAAGGGAACAAAAGCTGGAGCTCCACCGCGGTGGCGGCCGCTCTAGAACTAGTGGA
TCCCCCGGGCTGCAGGAATTCGATATCAAGCTTATCGATACCGTCGACCTCGAGGGGGGGCCCGGTACCC
AATTCGCCCTATAGTGAGTCGTATTACGCGCGCTCACTGGCCGTCGTTTTACAACGTCGTGACTGGGAAA
ACCCTGGCGTTACCCAACTTAATCGCCTTGCAGCACATCCCCCTTTCGCCAGCTGGCGTAATAGCGAAGA
GGCCCGCACCGATCGCCCTTCCCAACAGTTGCGCAGCCTGAATGGCGAATGGAAATTGTAAGCGTTAATA
TTTTGTTAAAATTCGCGTTAAATTTTTGTTAAATCAGCTCATTTTTTTAACCAATAGGCCGAAATCGGCA
AAATCCCTTATAAATCAAAAGAATAGACCGAGATAGGGTTGAGTCCATGGCTGCGAGGATGTGAGCTGGA
GAGCGGCGCACGGGAAGGGGAGGACTCACATAAGCATGCAGGATTCGAGTGGCATGGTGTGCACTGAGTG
TATGGTTGTCGGAGGAGAGGATGATGGTAACAACAATAGCAGCAACGTCACTCGACGCGCGTCCGGTGTG
CCACACGGGGTAACGCCGAGTCGCCGTCAGGGTCGCCGAGACCACTCTCACAGCGTCACCGTTGGCACCA
GCTCAGCTTACAGCTTCTATCCTCCGCCAGCATCCACATACATCCCCTATACCGCATCCCCCACCCACTG
CCCAAGGTGAGTCATCTTCCCGCCCCCTTCCCTTGCCCGCCACTCAGTCCTCCATCCTCCACTAATCCAC
CTTATCGCACCCACCGCCTATCGCACATCCGAGCACAATGCTGGGCCTGCCAGGGGCTGCTAGATGGTGC
TCTCCCCACGCTGATCTGCATGCCGGCCATTGGATCATGGGTGCTAGGTGCTGGGTGCTGGATGTTGGAT
GCTGGATGCTGGGTGCACGCTTGGTCATTTCCTTCCAGGATTGACGGTCGCCGAGAGGACGACGTGGCGT
TCGACAACGAGGGCCGATAGCACCGCATCGCCTCGACCTGCATCCATCTCGCCTTGTCCTTTTGGTGCAA
CAATCCATCCGTGCTGGTGCCACACGCATAGCTGGAAGAGATGGATGTGCGTTGAACAGAGCTGCCGTCA
GGACTTTTTGGTGCACGGACCCTATTGTCCTCCCCAATCTTCACCGCGTCTCCTAATATGCAGCCTCTTT
GCTAATTGTCTTTTTCCATTAGTAAACTCGCCCAACATGTCTATGAAAAAGCCTGAACTCACCGCGACGT
CTGTCGAGAAGTTTCTGATCGAAAAGTTCGACAGCGTCTCCGACCTGATGCAGCTCTCGGAGGGCGAAGA
ATCTCGTGCTTTCAGCTTCGATGTAGGAGGGCGTGGATATGTCCTGCGGGTAAATAGCTGCGCCGATGGT
TTCTACAAAGATCGTTATGTTTATCGGCACTTTGCATCGGCCGCGCTCCCGATTCCGGAAGTGCTTGACA
TTGGGGAATTCAGCGAGAGCCTGACCTATTGCATCTCCCGCCGTGCACAGGGTGTCACGTTGCAAGACCT
GCCTGAAACCGAACTGCCCGCTGTTCTGCAGCCGGTCGCGGAGGCCATGGATGCGATCGCTGCGGCCGAT
CTTAGCCAGACGAGCGGGTTCGGCCCATTCGGACCGCAAGGAATCGGTCAATACACTACATGGCGTGATT
TCATATGCGCGATTGCTGATCCCCATGTGTATCACTGGCAAACTGTGATGGACGACACCGTCAGTGCGTC
CGTCGCGCAGGCTCTCGATGAGCTGATGCTTTGGGCCGAGGACTGCCCCGAAGTCCGGCACCTCGTGCAC
GCGGATTTCGGCTCCAACAATGTCCTGACGGACAATGGCCGCATAACAGCGGTCATTGACTGGAGCGAGG
CGATGTTCGGGGATTCCCAATACGAGGTCGCCAACATCTTCTTCTGGAGGCCGTGGTTGGCTTGTATGGA
GCAGCAGACGCGCTACTTCGAGCGGAGGCATCCGGAGCTTGCAGGATCGCCGCGGCTCCGGGCGTATATG
CTCCGCATTGGTCTTGACCAACTCTATCAGAGCTTGGTTGACGGCAATTTCGATGATGCAGCTTGGGCGC
AGGGTCGATGCGACGCAATCGTCCGATCCGGAGCCGGGACTGTCGGGCGTACACAAATCGCCCGCAGAAG
CGCGGCCGTCTGGACCGATGGCTGTGTAGAAGTACTCGCCGATAGTGGAAACCGACGCCCCAGCACTCGT
CCGAGGGCAAAGGAATAGGTGAAGGCGGTAAGGGGTTAATTTTCCTTAGAGGGTGTATATATACATATTA
GAGAAGTGATACAATTTTAGCACACTGCGAATTCGAGACAGACATCGTGTCAATCATCTTTTTTGACATT
ATATGCCCATTAATCTATCTACAGACAACAATACCATCCTTCCCACCCTCAGCAACGCCGTTGAATCCTC
AGGATCTTCATGGCTCCTTGTCTCTGAAACCAGGAAGCTAGTTTCTACATCTCTTCCGTGTTAATACAGA
TAAACCGGTCCTCAAGCTCCCAGTACTCACTCTCATCTTACCTTGCACCACCTTCAACATAAACTTACTC
CACTAGTATATAAGCTTGCCTGATCTTCCCAAGTGAATATACCTCTGTCCTATACCATATGCCAACAGAC
AAGTGTCAAGAGGTATATCATACATATATGTCATGATGCTATGCAGAAGTGACACCCGAAACCTCCACCT
CTCTCAGCTGCCGAACCAAAGTACCTCCACCTCTGATGACTGCAGCTGATCGTCTAAATTCTCTTTGGGT
TCTCGACATCTCTCTTCACCCTTCGGCCTCTTTCCAGCCATCTCTCTGCCTTCCTGTCTCCCTCGAGCTA
TCTATACATGCTCTGGTCAGCATGCTCACCACCTCCTCGGGCCCCATCCGGTACCTGAGTCAGCAGTATG
AGAAAGATGAGTAAGCAAGGAAAACTAGGAAAAGTATATAAACCATAGTTTATAGTTTTCATAGCTTTCC
TCAGAAAATCAATACTGTTGTCTTCTCTTACCTTGTCCCAGTCCCTTTGCCTCTTTCCACCTTCCAGACC
TTCCAACATCTAAAAGTCGCATCGGTCAGCCATTAGTCTGGCTCCTGTTCCCTTTCAGGCCTCGGCTATT
CTGTCCTCATCCTTCCTTCTCGCCACCCTCTTCGATTGAGCGTCGGGCTTTTACGCTGACCGGCGTGACA
TCCCTGACAATATATCTCATTGCTTAGTTAAACTACAGCTTTCTATCTCGTCTCCATTAATTAACACAAG
TATCGTGGCGCGCC
